>Addgene plasmid #49792 | FH-TET1-pEF | addgene full sequence | sequence record 244794 | Addgene NGS Result
AGGCGTTTTGCGCTGCTTCGCGATGTACGGGCCAGATATACGCGTTGACATTGATTATTGACTAGGCTTT
TGCAAAAAGCTTTGCAAAGATGGATAAAGTTTTAAACAGAGAGGAATCTTTGCAGCTAATGGACCTTCTA
GGTCTTGAAAGGAGTGGGAATTGGCTCCGGTGCCCGTCAGTGGGCAGAGCGCACATCGCCCACAGTCCCC
GAGAAGTTGGGGGGAGGGGTCGGCAATTGAACCGGTGCCTAGAGAAGGTGGCGCGGGGTAAACTGGGAAA
GTGATGTCGTGTACTGGCTCCGCCTTTTTCCCGAGGGTGGGGGAGAACCGTATATAAGTGCAGTAGTCGC
CGTGAACGTTCTTTTTCGCAACGGGTTTGCCGCCAGAACACAGGTAAGTGCCGTGTGTGGTTCCCGCGGG
CCTGGCCTCTTTACGGGTTATGGCCCTTGCGTGCCTTGAATTACTTCCACCTGGCTGCAGTACGTGATTC
TTGATCCCGAGCTTCGGGTTGGAAGTGGGTGGGAGAGTTCGAGGCCTTGCGCTTAAGGAGCCCCTTCGCC
TCGTGCTTGAGTTGAGGCCTGGCCTGGGCGCTGGGGCCGCCGCGTGCGAATCTGGTGGCACCTTCGCGCC
TGTCTCGCTGCTTTCGATAAGTCTCTAGCCATTTAAAATTTTTGATGACCTGCTGCGACGCTTTTTTTCT
GGCAAGATAGTCTTGTAAATGCGGGCCAAGATCTGCACACTGGTATTTCGGTTTTTGGGGCCGCGGGCGG
CGACGGGGCCCGTGCGTCCCAGCGCACATGTTCGGCGAGGCGGGGCCTGCGAGCGCGGCCACCGAGAATC
GGACGGGGGTAGTCTCAAGCTGGCCGGCCTGCTCTGGTGCCTGGCCTCGCGCCGCCGTGTATCGCCCCGC
CCTGGGCGGCAAGGCTGGCCCGGTCGGCACCAGTTGCGTGAGCGGAAAGATGGCCGCTTCCCGGCCCTGC
TGCAGGGAGCTCAAAATGGAGGACGCGGCGCTCGGGAGAGCGGGCGGGTGAGTCACCCACACAAAGGAAA
AGGGCCTTTCCGTCCTCAGCCGTCGCTTCATGTGACTCCACGGAGTACCGGGCGCCGTCCAGGCACCTCG
ATTAGTTCTCGAGCTTTTGGAGTACGTCGTCTTTAGGTTGGGGGGAGGGGTTTTATGCGATGGAGTTTCC
CCACACTGAGTGGGTGGAGACTGAAGTTAGGCCAGCTTGGCACTTGATGTAATTCTCCTTGGAATTTGCC
CTTTTTGAGTTTGGATCTTGGTTCATTCTCAAGCCTCAGACAGTGGTTCAAAGTTTTTTTCTTCCATTTC
AGGTGTCGTGAGGAATTAGCTTGGTACTAATACGACTCACTATAGGGAGACCCAAGCTGGCTAGGTAAGC
TTGGTACCGCCACCATGGACTACAAGGACGACGATGACAAGCTCGATGGAGGATACCCCTACGACGTGCC
CGACTACGCCGGAGGACTCGACTCTCGATCCCGCCATGCAAGGCCTTCCAGATTAGTCAGGAAGGAAGAT
GTAAACAAAAAAAAGAAAAACAGCCAACTACGAAAGACAACCAAGGGAGCCAACAAAAATGTGGCATCAG
TCAAGACTTTAAGCCCTGGAAAATTAAAGCAATTAATTCAAGAAAGAGATGTTAAGAAAAAAACAGAACC
TAAACCACCCGTGCCAGTCAGAAGCCTTCTGACAAGAGCTGGAGCAGCACGCATGAATTTGGATAGGACT
GAGGTTCTTTTTCAGAACCCAGAGTCCTTAACCTGCAATGGGTTTACAATGGCGCTACGAAGCACCTCTC
TTAGCAGGCGACTCTCCCAACCCCCACTGGTCGTAGCCAAATCCAAAAAGGTTCCACTTTCTAAGGGTTT
AGAAAAGCAACATGATTGTGATTATAAGATACTCCCTGCTTTGGGAGTAAAGCACTCAGAAAATGATTCG
GTTCCAATGCAAGACACCCAAGTCCTTCCTGATATAGAGACTCTAATTGGTGTACAAAATCCCTCTTTAC
TTAAAGGTAAGAGCCAAGAGACAACTCAGTTTTGGTCCCAAAGAGTTGAGGATTCCAAGATCAATATCCC
TACCCACAGTGGCCCTGCAGCTGAGATCCTTCCTGGGCCACTGGAAGGGACACGCTGTGGTGAAGGACTA
TTCTCTGAAGAGACATTGAATGATACCAGTGGTTCCCCAAAAATGTTTGCTCAGGACACAGTGTGTGCTC
CTTTTCCCCAAAGAGCAACCCCCAAAGTTACCTCTCAAGGAAACCCCAGCATTCAGTTAGAAGAGTTGGG
TTCACGAGTAGAATCTCTTAAGTTATCTGATTCTTACCTGGATCCCATTAAAAGTGAACATGATTGCTAC
CCCACCTCCAGTCTTAATAAGGTTATACCTGACTTGAACCTTAGAAACTGCTTGGCTCTTGGTGGGTCTA
CGTCTCCTACCTCTGTAATAAAATTCCTCTTGGCAGGCTCAAAACAAGCGACCCTTGGTGCTAAACCAGA
TCATCAAGAGGCCTTCGAAGCTACTGCAAATCAACAGGAAGTTTCTGATACCACCTCTTTCCTAGGACAG
GCCTTTGGTGCTATCCCACATCAATGGGAACTTCCTGGTGCTGACCCAGTTCATGGTGAGGCCCTGGGTG
AGACCCCAGATCTACCAGAGATTCCTGGTGCTATTCCAGTCCAAGGAGAGGTCTTTGGTACTATTTTAGA
CCAACAAGAAACTCTTGGTATGAGTGGGAGTGTTGTCCCAGACTTGCCTGTCTTCCTTCCTGTTCCTCCA
AATCCAATTGCTACCTTTAATGCTCCTTCCAAATGGCCTGAGCCCCAAAGCACTGTCTCATATGGACTTG
CAGTCCAGGGTGCTATACAGATTTTGCCTTTGGGCTCAGGACACACTCCTCAATCATCATCAAACTCAGA
GAAAAATTCATTACCTCCAGTAATGGCTATAAGCAATGTAGAAAATGAGAAGCAGGTTCATATAAGCTTC
CTGCCAGCTAACACTCAGGGGTTCCCATTAGCCCCTGAGAGAGGACTCTTCCATGCTTCACTGGGTATAG
CCCAACTCTCTCAGGCTGGTCCTAGCAAATCAGACAGAGGGAGCTCCCAGGTCAGTGTAACCAGCACAGT
TCATGTTGTCAACACCACAGTGGTGACTATGCCAGTGCCAATGGTCAGTACCTCCTCTTCTTCCTATACC
ACTTTGCTACCGACTTTGGAAAAGAAGAAAAGAAAGCGATGTGGGGTCTGTGAACCCTGCCAGCAGAAGA
CCAACTGTGGTGAATGCACTTACTGCAAGAACAGAAAGAACAGCCATCAGATCTGTAAGAAAAGAAAATG
TGAGGAGCTGAAAAAGAAACCATCTGTTGTTGTGCCTCTGGAGGTTATAAAGGAAAACAAGAGGCCCCAG
AGGGAAAAGAAGCCCAAAGTTTTAAAGGCAGATTTTGACAACAAACCAGTAAATGGCCCCAAGTCAGAAT
CCATGGACTACAGTAGATGTGGTCATGGGGAAGAACAAAAATTGGAATTGAACCCACATACTGTTGAAAA
TGTAACTAAAAATGAAGACAGCATGACAGGCATCGAGGTGGAGAAGTGGACACAAAACAAGAAATCACAG
TTAACTGATCACGTGAAAGGAGATTTTAGTGCTAATGTCCCAGAAGCTGAAAAATCGAAAAACTCTGAAG
TTGACAAGAAACGAACCAAATCTCCAAAATTGTTTGTACAAACCGTAAGAAATGGCATTAAACATGTACA
CTGTTTACCAGCTGAAACAAATGTTTCATTTAAAAAATTCAATATTGAAGAATTCGGCAAGACATTGGAA
AACAATTCTTATAAATTCCTAAAAGACACTGCAAACCATAAAAACGCTATGAGCTCTGTTGCTACTGATA
TGAGTTGTGATCATCTCAAGGGGAGAAGTAACGTTTTAGTATTCCAGCAGCCTGGCTTTAACTGCAGTTC
CATTCCACATTCTTCACACTCCATCATAAATCATCATGCTAGTATACACAATGAAGGTGATCAACCAAAA
ACTCCTGAGAATATACCAAGTAAAGAACCAAAAGATGGATCTCCCGTTCAACCAAGTCTCTTATCGTTAA
TGAAAGATAGGAGATTAACATTGGAGCAAGTGGTAGCCATAGAGGCCCTGACTCAACTCTCAGAAGCCCC
ATCAGAGAATTCCTCCCCATCAAAGTCAGAGAAGGATGAGGAATCAGAGCAGAGAACAGCCAGTTTGCTT
AATAGCTGCAAAGCTATCCTCTACACTGTAAGAAAAGACCTCCAAGACCCAAACTTACAGGGAGAGCCAC
CAAAACTTAATCACTGTCCATCTTTGGAAAAACAAAGTTCATGCAACACGGTGGTTTTCAATGGGCAAAC
TACTACCCTTTCCAACTCACATATCAACTCAGCTACTAACCAAGCATCCACAAAGTCACATGAATATTCA
AAAGTCACAAATTCATTATCTCTTTTTATACCAAAATCAAATTCATCCAAGATTGACACCAATAAAAGTA
TTGCTCAAGGGATAATTACTCTTGACAATTGTTCCAATGATTTGCATCAGTTGCCACCAAGAAATAATGA
AGTGGAGTATTGCAACCAGTTACTGGACAGCAGCAAAAAATTGGACTCAGATGATCTATCATGTCAGGAT
GCAACCCATACCCAAATTGAGGAAGATGTTGCAACACAGTTGACACAACTTGCTTCGATAATTAAGATCA
ATTATATAAAACCAGAGGACAAAAAAGTTGAAAGTACACCAACAAGCCTTGTCACATGTAATGTACAGCA
AAAATACAATCAGGAGAAGGGCACAATGCAACAGAAACCACCTTCAAGTGTACACAATAATCATGGTTCA
TCATTAACAAAACAAAAGAACCCAACCCAGAAAAAGACAAAATCCACCCCATCAAGAGATCGGCGGAAAA
AGAAGCCCACAGTTGTAAGTTATCAAGAAAATGATCGGCAGAAGTGGGAAAAGTTGTCCTATATGTATGG
CACAATATGCGACATTTGGATAGCATCGAAATTTCAAAATTTTGGGCAATTTTGTCCACATGATTTTCCT
ACTGTATTTGGGAAAATTTCTTCCTCGACCAAAATATGGAAACCACTGGCTCAAACGAGGTCCATTATGC
AACCCAAAACAGTATTTCCACCACTCACTCAGATAAAATTACAGAGATATCCTGAATCAGCAGAGGAAAA
GGTGAAGGTTGAACCATTGGATTCACTCAGCTTATTTCATCTTAAAACGGAATCCAACGGGAAGGCATTC
ACTGATAAAGCTTATAATTCTCAGGTACAGTTAACGGTGAATGCCAATCAGAAAGCCCATCCTTTGACCC
AGCCCTCCTCTCCACCTAACCAGTGTGCTAACGTGATGGCAGGCGATGACCAAATACGGTTTCAGCAGGT
TGTTAAGGAGCAACTCATGCATCAGAGACTGCCAACATTGCCTGGTATCTCTCATGAAACACCCTTACCG
GAGTCAGCACTAACTCTCAGGAATGTAAATGTAGTGTGTTCAGGTGGAATTACAGTGGTTTCTACCAAAA
GTGAAGAGGAAGTCTGTTCATCCAGTTTTGGAACATCAGAATTTTCCACAGTGGACAGTGCACAGAAAAA
TTTTAATGATTATGCCATGAACTTCTTTACTAACCCTACAAAAAACCTAGTGTCTATAACTAAAGATTCT
GAACTGCCCACCTGCAGCTGTCTTGATCGAGTTATACAAAAAGACAAAGGCCCATATTATACACACCTTG
GGGCAGGACCAAGTGTTGCTGCTGTCAGGGAAATCATGGAGAATAGGTATGGTCAAAAAGGAAACGCAAT
AAGGATAGAAATAGTAGTGTACACCGGTAAAGAAGGGAAAAGCTCTCATGGGTGTCCAATTGCTAAGTGG
GTTTTAAGAAGAAGCAGTGATGAAGAAAAAGTTCTTTGTTTGGTCCGGCAGCGTACAGGCCACCACTGTC
CAACTGCTGTGATGGTGGTGCTCATCATGGTGTGGGATGGCATCCCTCTTCCAATGGCCGACCGGCTATA
CACAGAGCTCACAGAGAATCTAAAGTCATACAATGGGCACCCTACCGACAGAAGATGCACCCTCAATGAA
AATCGTACCTGTACATGTCAAGGAATTGATCCAGAGACTTGTGGAGCTTCATTCTCTTTTGGCTGTTCAT
GGAGTATGTACTTTAATGGCTGTAAGTTTGGTAGAAGCCCAAGCCCCAGAAGATTTAGAATTGATCCAAG
CTCTCCCTTACATGAAAAAAACCTTGAAGATAACTTACAGAGTTTGGCTACACGATTAGCTCCAATTTAT
AAGCAGTATGCTCCAGTAGCTTACCAAAATCAGGTGGAATATGAAAATGTTGCCCGAGAATGTCGGCTTG
GCAGCAAGGAAGGTCGTCCCTTCTCTGGGGTCACTGCTTGCCTGGACTTCTGTGCTCATCCCCACAGGGA
CATTCACAACATGAATAATGGAAGCACTGTGGTTTGTACCTTAACTCGAGAAGATAACCGCTCTTTGGGT
GTTATTCCTCAAGATGAGCAGCTCCATGTGCTACCTCTTTATAAGCTTTCAGACACAGATGAGTTTGGCT
CCAAGGAAGGAATGGAAGCCAAGATCAAATCTGGGGCCATCGAGGTCCTGGCACCCCGCCGCAAAAAAAG
AACGTGTTTCACTCAGCCTGTTCCCCGTTCTGGAAAGAAGAGGGCTGCGATGATGACAGAGGTTCTTGCA
CATAAGATAAGGGCAGTGGAAAAGAAACCTATTCCCCGAATCAAGCGGAAGAATAACTCAACAACAACAA
ACAACAGTAAGCCTTCGTCACTGCCAACCTTAGGGAGTAACACTGAGACCGTGCAACCTGAAGTAAAAAG
TGAAACCGAACCCCATTTTATCTTAAAAAGTTCAGACAACACTAAAACTTATTCGCTGATGCCATCCGCT
CCTCACCCAGTGAAAGAGGCATCTCCAGGCTTCTCCTGGTCCCCGAAGACTGCTTCAGCCACACCAGCTC
CACTGAAGAATGACGCAACAGCCTCATGCGGGTTTTCAGAAAGAAGCAGCACTCCCCACTGTACGATGCC
TTCGGGAAGACTCAGTGGTGCCAATGCAGCTGCTGCTGATGGCCCTGGCATTTCACAGCTTGGCGAAGTG
GCTCCTCTCCCCACCCTGTCTGCTCCTGTGATGGAGCCCCTCATTAATTCTGAGCCTTCCACTGGTGTGA
CTGAGCCGCTAACGCCTCATCAGCCAAACCACCAGCCCTCCTTCCTCACCTCTCCTCAAGACCTTGCCTC
TTCTCCAATGGAAGAAGATGAGCAGCATTCTGAAGCAGATGAGCCTCCATCAGACGAACCCCTATCTGAT
GACCCCCTGTCACCTGCTGAGGAGAAATTGCCCCACATTGATGAGTATTGGTCAGACAGTGAGCACATCT
TTTTGGATGCAAATATTGGTGGGGTGGCCATCGCACCTGCTCACGGCTCGGTTTTGATTGAGTGTGCCCG
GCGAGAGCTGCACGCTACCACTCCTGTTGAGCACCCCAACCGTAATCATCCAACCCGCCTCTCCCTTGTC
TTTTACCAGCACAAAAACCTAAATAAGCCCCAACATGGTTTTGAACTAAACAAGATTAAGTTTGAGGCTA
AAGAAGCTAAGAATAAGAAAATGAAGGCCTCAGAGCAAAAAGACCAGGCAGCTAATGAAGGTCCAGAACA
GTCCTCTGAAGTAAATGAATTGAACCAAATTCCTTCTCATAAAGCATTAACATTAACCCATGACAATGTT
GTCACCGTGTCCCCTTATGCTCTCACACACGTTGCGGGGCCCTATAACCATTGGGTCTGATCTAGAGGGC
CCTTCGAAGGTAAGCCTATCCCTAACCCTCTCCTCGGTCTCGATTCTACGCGTACCGGTCATCATCACCA
TCACCATTGAGTTTAAACCCGCTGATCAGCCTCGACTGTGCCTTCTAGTTGCCAGCCATCTGTTGTTTGC
CCCTCCCCCGTGCCTTCCTTGACCCTGGAAGGTGCCACTCCCACTGTCCTTTCCTAATAAAATGAGGAAA
TTGCATCGCATTGTCTGAGTAGGTGTCATTCTATTCTGGGGGGTGGGGTGGGGCAGGACAGCAAGGGGGA
GGATTGGGAAGACAATAGCAGGCATGCTGGGGATGCGGTGGGCTCTATGGCTTCTGAGGCGGAAAGAACC
AGCTGGGGCTCTAGGGGGTATCCCC
[124 nt withheld, positions 8286-8409]
C
[91 nt withheld, positions 8411-8501]
A
[49 nt withheld, positions 8503-8551]
CCTTTGACGTTGGAGTCCACGTTCTTT
[37 nt withheld, positions 8579-8615]
ACCCTATCTCGGTCTATTCTTTTGATTTATAAGGGATTTTGCCGATTTCGGCCTATTGGTTAAAAAATGA
GCTGATTTAACAAAAATTTAACGCGAATTAATTCTGTGGAATGTGTGTCAGTTAGGGTGTGGAAAGTCCC
CAGGCTCCCCAGCAGGCAGAAGTATGCAAAGCATGCATCTCAATTAGTCAGCAACCAGGTGTGGAAAGTC
CCCAGGCTCCCCAGCAGGCAGAAGTATGCAAAGCATGCATCTCAATTAGTCAGCAACCATAGTCCCGCCC
CTAACTCCGCCCATCCCGCCCCTAACTCCGCCCAGTTCCGCCCATTCTCCGCCCCATGGCTGACTAATTT
TTTTTATTTATGCAGAGGCCGAGGCCGCCTCTGCCTCTGAGCTATTCCAGAAGTAGTGAGGAGGCTTTTT
TGGAGGCCTAGGCTTTTGCAAAAAGCTCCCGGGAGCTTGTATATCCATTTTCGGATCTGATCAAGAGACA
GGATGAGGATCGTTTCGCATGATTGAACAAGATGGATTGCACGCAGGTTCTCCGGCCGCTTGGGTGGAGA
GGCTATTCGGCTATGACTGGGCACAACAGACAATCGGCTGCTCTGATGCCGCCGTGTTCCGGCTGTCAGC
GCAGGGGCGCCCGGTTCTTTTTGTCAAGACCGACCTGTCCGGTGCCCTGAATGAACTGCAGGACGAGGCA
GCGCGGCTATCGTGGCTGGCCACGACGGGCGTTCCTTGCGCAGCTGTGCTCGACGTTGTCACTGAAGCGG
GAAGGGACTGGCTGCTATTGGGCGAAGTGCCGGGGCAGGATCTCCTGTCATCTCACCTTGCTCCTGCCGA
GAAAGTATCCATCATGGCTGATGCAATGCGGCGGCTGCATACGCTTGATCCGGCTACCTGCCCATTCGAC
CACCAAGCGAAACATCGCATCGAGCGAGCACGTACTCGGATGGAAGCCGGTCTTGTCGATCAGGATGATC
TGGACGAAGAGCATCAGGGGCTCGCGCCAGCCGAACTGTTCGCCAGGCTCAAGGCGCGCATGCCCGACGG
CGAGGATCTCGTCGTGACCCATGGCGATGCCTGCTTGCCGAATATCATGGTGGAAAATGGCCGCTTTTCT
GGATTCATCGACTGTGGCCGGCTGGGTGTGGCGGACCGCTATCAGGACATAGCGTTGGCTACCCGTGATA
TTGCTGAAGAGCTTGGCGGCGAATGGGCTGACCGCTTCCTCGTGCTTTACGGTATCGCCGCTCCCGATTC
GCAGCGCATCGCCTTCTATCGCCTTCTTGACGAGTTCTTCTGAGCGGGACTCTGGGGTTCGCGAAATGAC
CGACCAAGCGACGCCCAACCTGCCATCACGAGATTTCGATTCCACCGCCGCCTTCTATGAAAGGTTGGGC
TTCGGAATCGTTTTCCGGGACGCCGGCTGGATGATCCTCCAGCGCGGGGATCTCATGCTGGAGTTCTTCG
CCCACCCCAACTTGTTTATTGCAGCTTATAATGGTTACAAATAAAGCAATAGCATCACAAATTTCACAAA
TAAAGCATTTTTTTCACTGCATTCTAGTTGTGGTTTGTCCAAACTCATCAATGTATCTTATCATGTCTGT
ATACCGTCGACCTCTAGCTAGAGCTTGGCGTAATCATGGTCATAGCTGTTTCCTGTGTGAAATTGTTATC
CGCTCACAATTCCACACAACATACGAGCCGGAAGCATAAAGTGTAAAGCCTGGGGTGCCTAATGAGTGAG
CTAACTCACATTAATTGCGTTGCGCTCACTGCCCGCTTTCCAGTCGGGAAACCTGTCGTGCCAGCTGCAT
TAATGAATCGGCCAACGCGCGGGGAGAGGCGGTTTGCGTATTGGGCGCTCTTCCGCTTCCTCGCTCACTG
ACTCGCTGCGCTCGGTCGTTCGGCTGCGGCGAGCGGTATCAGCTCACTCAAAGGCGGTAATACGGTTATC
CACAGAATCAGGGGATAACGCAGGAAAGAACATGTGAGCAAAAGGCCAGGAACCGTAAAAAGGCCGCGTT
GCTGGCGTTTTTCCATAGGCTCCGCCCCCCTGACGAGCATCACAAAAATCGACGCTCAAGTCAGAGGTGG
CGAAACCCGACAGGACTATAAAGATACCAGGCGTTTCCCCCTGGAAGCTCCCTCGTGCGCTCTCCTGTTC
CGACCCTGCCGCTTACCGGATACCTGTCCGCCTTTCTCCCTTCGGGAAGCGTGGCGCTTTCTCATAGCTC
ACGCTGTAGGTATCTCAGTTCGGTGTAGGTCGTTCGCTCCAAGCTGGGCTGTGTGCACGAACCCCCCGTT
CAGCCCGACCGCTGCGCCTTATCCGGTAACTATCGTCTTGAGTCCAACCCGGTAAGACACGACTTATCGC
CACTGGCAGCAGCCACTGGTAACAGGATTAGCAGAGCGAGGTATGTAGGCGGTGCTACAGAGTTCTTGAA
GTGGTGGCCTAACTACGGCTACACTAGAAGAACAGTATTTGGTATCTGCGCTCTGCTGAAGCCAGTTACC
TTCGGAAAAAGAGTTGGTAGCTCTTGATCCGGCAAACAAACCACCGCTGGTAGCGGTGGTTTTTTTGTTT
GCAAGCAGCAGATTACGCGCAGAAAAAAAGGATCTCAAGAAGATCCTTTGATCTTTTCTACGGGGTCTGA
CGCTCAGTGGAACGAAAACTCACGTTAAGGGATTTTGGTCATGAGATTATCAAAAAGGATCTTCACCTAG
ATCCTTTTAAATTAAAAATGAAGTTTTAAATCAATCTAAAGTATATATGAGTAAACTTGGTCTGACAGTT
ACCAATGCTTAATCAGTGAGGCACCTATCTCAGCGATCTGTCTATTTCGTTCATCCATAGTTGCCTGACT
CCCCGTCGTGTAGATAACTACGATACGGGAGGGCTTACCATCTGGCCCCAGTGCTGCAATGATACCGCGA
GACCCACGCTCACCGGCTCCAGATTTATCAGCAATAAACCAGCCAGCCGGAAGGGCCGAGCGCAGAAGTG
GTCCTGCAACTTTATCCGCCTCCATCCAGTCTATTAATTGTTGCCGGGAAGCTAGAGTAAGTAGTTCGCC
AGTTAATAGTTTGCGCAACGTTGTTGCCATTGCTACAGGCATCGTGGTGTCACGCTCGTCGTTTGGTATG
GCTTCATTCAGCTCCGGTTCCCAACGATCAAGGCGAGTTACATGATCCCCCATGTTGTGCAAAAAAGCGG
TTAGCTCCTTCGGTCCTCCGATCGTTGTCAGAAGTAAGTTGGCCGCAGTGTTATCACTCATGGTTATGGC
AGCACTGCATAATTCTCTTACTGTCATGCCATCCGTAAGATGCTTTTCTGTGACTGGTGAGTACTCAACC
AAGTCATTCTGAGAATAGTGTATGCGGCGACCGAGTTGCTCTTGCCCGGCGTCAATACGGGATAATACCG
CGCCACATAGCAGAACTTTAAAAGTGCTCATCATTGGAAAACGTTCTTCGGGGCGAAAACTCTCAAGGAT
CTTACCGCTGTTGAGATCCAGTTCGATGTAACCCACTCGTGCACCCAACTGATCTTCAGCATCTTTTACT
TTCACCAGCGTTTCTGGGTGAGCAAAAACAGGAAGGCAAAATGCCGCAAAAAAGGGAATAAGGGCGACAC
GGAAATGTTGAATACTCATACTCTTCCTTTTTCAATATTATTGAAGCATTTATCAGGGTTATTGTCTCAT
GAGCGGATACATATTTGAATGTATTTAGAAAAATAAACAAATAGGGGTTCCGCGCACATTTCCCCGAAAA
GTGCCACCTGACGTCGACGGATCGGGAGATCTCCCGATCCCCTATGGTGCACTCTCAGTACAATCTGCTC
TGATGCCGCATAGTTAAGCCAGTATCTGCTCCCTGCTTGTGTGTTGGAGGTCGCTGAGTAGTGCGCGAGC
AAAATTTAAGCTACAACAAGGCAAGGCTTGACCGACAATTGCATGAAGAATCTGCTTAGGGTT
Features (pLannotate 1.2.2; 22 found; start..end, strand, type, name):
     47..65      +  enhancer       CMV enhancer (fragment): human cytomegalovirus immediate early enhancer
     90..156     +  CDS            small t antigen (fragment): SV40 (simian virus 40) small t antigen
    163..1341    +  promoter       EF-1α promoter: strong constitutive promoter for human elongation factor EF-1α
   1358..1376    +  promoter       T7 promoter: promoter for bacteriophage T7 RNA polymerase
   1421..1441    +  CDS            FLAG (fragment): FLAG® epitope tag, followed by an enterokinase cleavage site
   1493..7897    +  CDS            TET1: TET1_HUMAN - Also known as CXXC6, KIAA1676, LCX. Experimental evidence at protein level: Swiss-Prot protein existence level 1. Dioxygenase that catalyzes the conversion of the modified genomic base 5-methylcytosine (5mC) into 5-hydroxymethylcytosine (5hmC) and plays a key role in active DNA demethylation. Also mediates subsequent conversion of 5hmC into 5-formylcytosine (5fC), and conversion of 5fC to 5-carboxylcytosine (5caC). Conversion of 5mC into 5hmC, 5fC and 5caC probably constitutes the first step in cytosine demethylation. Methylation at the C5 position of cytosine bases is an epigenet
   7919..7960    +  CDS            V5 tag: epitope tag from simian virus 5
   8016..8240    +  polyA_signal   bGH poly(A) signal: bovine growth hormone polyadenylation signal
   8244..8265    +  promoter       SV40 promoter (fragment): SV40 enhancer and early promoter
   8286..8714    +  rep_origin     f1 ori (sequence partly withheld): f1 bacteriophage origin of replication; arrow indicates direction of (+) strand synthesis
   8728..9057    +  promoter       SV40 promoter: SV40 enhancer and early promoter
   9124..9915    +  CDS            neo: KKA2_KLEPN - Also known as kan, nptII. Experimental evidence at protein level: Swiss-Prot protein existence level 1. Resistance to kanamycin, neomycin, paromomycin, ribostamycin, butirosin and gentamicin B. From Klebsiella pneumoniae.
   9941..10099   +  CDS            ble (fragment): BLE_KLEPN - Experimental evidence at protein level: Swiss-Prot protein existence level 1. Binding protein with a strong affinity to the bleomycin family of antibiotics. Binds to CL990; an antimitotic-antibiotic compound. From Klebsiella pneumoniae.
  10094..10215   +  polyA_signal   SV40 poly(A) signal: SV40 polyadenylation signal
  10286..10308   -  protein_bind   lac operator (fragment): The lac repressor binds to the lac operator to inhibit transcription in E. coli. This inhibition can be relieved by adding lactose or isopropyl-β-D-thiogalactopyranoside (IPTG). lac repressor encoded by lacI
  10312..10342   -  promoter       lac promoter: promoter for the E. coli lac operon
  10357..10378   -  protein_bind   CAP binding site: CAP binding activates transcription in the presence of cAMP. E. coli catabolite activator protein
  10391..10483   -  CDS            lacI (fragment): lac repressor; lacI; The lac repressor binds to the lac operator to inhibit transcription in E. coli. This inhibition can be relieved by adding lactose or isopropyl-β-D-thiogalactopyranoside (IPTG).
  10655..11243   -  rep_origin     ori: high-copy-number ColE1/pMB1/pBR322/pUC origin of replication
  11414..12274   -  CDS            AmpR: β-lactamase; bla; confers resistance to ampicillin, carbenicillin, and related antibiotics
  12275..12379   -  promoter       AmpR promoter: bla
  12438..12490   -  misc_feature   bom (fragment): basis of mobility region from pBR322
