[The description below was written by a language model from this plasmid's Addgene catalogue record and pLannotate feature annotations shown in this document.]
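Description:
FH-TET1-pEF is a mammalian expression plasmid built on the Invitrogen pEF1a backbone that drives constitutive expression of full-length human TET1 (Tet methylcytosine dioxygenase 1, also known as CXXC6 or LCX). It is propagated in E. coli through a high-copy ColE1/pUC-type origin with ampicillin resistance (AmpR under its own bla promoter), and it also carries an f1 origin. For selection in mammalian cells, an SV40 early promoter drives a neomycin phosphotransferase gene terminated by an SV40 poly(A) signal, allowing G418 selection. The catalogue lists a total size of about 12.7 kb, while the annotated sequencing result is slightly shorter at about 12.6 kb.

The roughly 6.5 kb TET1 insert was cloned between KpnI and XbaI sites downstream of the human EF-1α promoter and is followed by the bovine growth hormone polyadenylation signal. A T7 promoter lies between the EF-1α promoter and the coding region and serves as a sequencing primer site. The protein carries N-terminal Flag and HA epitope tags. The feature table detects the Flag sequence just upstream of TET1 but does not separately annotate HA. A backbone V5 tag sequence lies downstream of the TET1 coding region, but the record does not list it as a fusion tag and does not say whether it is translated. The depositor notes a single-nucleotide polymorphism relative to the GenBank reference, giving an isoleucine-to-methionine change (the record gives the position inconsistently, as 1123 and 1223) that is reported not to affect expression or catalytic activity. TET1 oxidises 5-methylcytosine to 5-hydroxymethylcytosine, so the plasmid suits overexpression, detection or immunoprecipitation of tagged TET1 in studies of DNA demethylation.
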