Addgene plasmid #49792: FH-TET1-pEF
Purpose: This plasmid expresses the full-length human TET1 gene with a Flag and HA tag.
Depositing lab: Anjana Rao. Depositing organization: Boston Children's Hospital. Publication: Conversion of 5-methylcytosine to 5-hydroxymethylcytosine in mammalian DNA by MLL partner TET1. Tahiliani M, Koh KP, Shen Y, Pastor WA, Bandukwala H, Brudno Y, Agarwal S, Iyer LM, Liu DR, Aravind L, Rao A. Science. 2009 May 15;324(5929):930-5. Epub 2009 Apr 16. 10.1126/science.1170116 PubMed 19372391.
Backbone
  Vector backbone: pEF1a
  Backbone manufacturer: Invitrogen
  Backbone size w/o insert (bp): 6200
  Total vector size (bp): 12692
  Vector type: Mammalian Expression
  Selectable markers: Neomycin (select with G418)
Growth in bacteria
  Bacterial resistance: Ampicillin, 100 μg/mL
  Growth temperature: 37°C
  Growth strain: Top10
  Copy number: Unknown
Gene/Insert
  Gene/Insert name: Tet methylcytosine dioxygenase 1 (alt name: TET1)
  Species: H. sapiens (human)
  Insert size (bp): 6492
  Entrez Gene: TET1 (a.k.a. CXXC6, LCX, bA119F7.1)
  Promoter: EF-1alpha
  Tag / fusion protein: Flag (N terminal on insert); HA (N terminal on insert)
  Cloning method: Restriction Enzyme; 5′ cloning site KpnI (not destroyed); 3′ cloning site XbaI (not destroyed)
  Sequencing primers: 5′ T7 promoter; 3′ BGH Reverse
Terms and licenses: Academic/Nonprofit Terms; Industry Terms: Not Available to Industry
Depositor comments: Please note that compared to GenBank reference sequence NM_030625.2, the TET1 insert in this plasmid contains a SNP at amino acid 1123. The resulting I1223M amino acid change does not affect TET1 expression or catalytic activity.
How to cite: FH-TET1-pEF was a gift from Anjana Rao (Addgene plasmid # 49792 ; http://n2t.net/addgene:49792 ; RRID:Addgene_49792)
