>Addgene plasmid #49792 | FH-TET1-pEF | depositor partial sequence | sequence record 74272 | Insert
ATGGACTACAAGGACGACGATGACAAGCTCGATGGAGGATACCCCTACGACGTGCCCGACTACGCCGGAG
GACTCGACTCTCGATCCCGCCATGCAAGGCCTTCCAGATTAGTCAGGAAGGAAGATGTAAACAAAAAAAA
GAAAAACAGCCAACTACGAAAGACAACCAAGGGAGCCAACAAAAATGTGGCATCAGTCAAGACTTTAAGC
CCTGGAAAATTAAAGCAATTAATTCAAGAAAGAGATGTTAAGAAAAAAACAGAACCTAAACCACCCGTGC
CAGTCAGAAGCCTTCTGACAAGAGCTGGAGCAGCACGCATGAATTTGGATAGGACTGAGGTTCTTTTTCA
GAACCCAGAGTCCTTAACCTGCAATGGGTTTACAATGGCGCTACGAAGCACCTCTCTTAGCAGGCGACTC
TCCCAACCCCCACTGGTCGTAGCCAAATCCAAAAAGGTTCCACTTTCTAAGGGTTTAGAAAAGCAACATG
ATTGTGATTATAAGATACTCCCTGCTTTGGGAGTAAAGCACTCAGAAAATGATTCGGTTCCAATGCAAGA
CACCCAAGTCCTTCCTGATATAGAGACTCTAATTGGTGTACAAAATCCCTCTTTACTTAAAGGTAAGAGC
CAAGAGACAACTCAGTTTTGGTCCCAAAGAGTTGAGGATTCCAAGATCAATATCCCTACCCACAGTGGCC
CTGCAGCTGAGATCCTTCCTGGGCCACTGGAAGGGACACGCTGTGGTGAAGGACTATTCTCTGAAGAGAC
ATTGAATGATACCAGTGGTTCCCCAAAAATGTTTGCTCAGGACACAGTGTGTGCTCCTTTTCCCCAAAGA
GCAACCCCCAAAGTTACCTCTCAAGGAAACCCCAGCATTCAGTTAGAAGAGTTGGGTTCACGAGTAGAAT
CTCTTAAGTTATCTGATTCTTACCTGGATCCCATTAAAAGTGAACATGATTGCTACCCCACCTCCAGTCT
TAATAAGGTTATACCTGACTTGAACCTTAGAAACTGCTTGGCTCTTGGTGGGTCTACGTCTCCTACCTCT
GTAATAAAATTCCTCTTGGCAGGCTCAAAACAAGCGACCCTTGGTGCTAAACCAGATCATCAAGAGGCCT
TCGAAGCTACTGCAAATCAACAGGAAGTTTCTGATACCACCTCTTTCCTAGGACAGGCCTTTGGTGCTAT
CCCACATCAATGGGAACTTCCTGGTGCTGACCCAGTTCATGGTGAGGCCCTGGGTGAGACCCCAGATCTA
CCAGAGATTCCTGGTGCTATTCCAGTCCAAGGAGAGGTCTTTGGTACTATTTTAGACCAACAAGAAACTC
TTGGTATGAGTGGGAGTGTTGTCCCAGACTTGCCTGTCTTCCTTCCTGTTCCTCCAAATCCAATTGCTAC
CTTTAATGCTCCTTCCAAATGGCCTGAGCCCCAAAGCACTGTCTCATATGGACTTGCAGTCCAGGGTGCT
ATACAGATTTTGCCTTTGGGCTCAGGACACACTCCTCAATCATCATCAAACTCAGAGAAAAATTCATTAC
CTCCAGTAATGGCTATAAGCAATGTAGAAAATGAGAAGCAGGTTCATATAAGCTTCCTGCCAGCTAACAC
TCAGGGGTTCCCATTAGCCCCTGAGAGAGGACTCTTCCATGCTTCACTGGGTATAGCCCAACTCTCTCAG
GCTGGTCCTAGCAAATCAGACAGAGGGAGCTCCCAGGTCAGTGTAACCAGCACAGTTCATGTTGTCAACA
CCACAGTGGTGACTATGCCAGTGCCAATGGTCAGTACCTCCTCTTCTTCCTATACCACTTTGCTACCGAC
TTTGGAAAAGAAGAAAAGAAAGCGATGTGGGGTCTGTGAACCCTGCCAGCAGAAGACCAACTGTGGTGAA
TGCACTTACTGCAAGAACAGAAAGAACAGCCATCAGATCTGTAAGAAAAGAAAATGTGAGGAGCTGAAAA
AGAAACCATCTGTTGTTGTGCCTCTGGAGGTTATAAAGGAAAACAAGAGGCCCCAGAGGGAAAAGAAGCC
CAAAGTTTTAAAGGCAGATTTTGACAACAAACCAGTAAATGGCCCCAAGTCAGAATCCATGGACTACAGT
AGATGTGGTCATGGGGAAGAACAAAAATTGGAATTGAACCCACATACTGTTGAAAATGTAACTAAAAATG
AAGACAGCATGACAGGCATCGAGGTGGAGAAGTGGACACAAAACAAGAAATCACAGTTAACTGATCACGT
GAAAGGAGATTTTAGTGCTAATGTCCCAGAAGCTGAAAAATCGAAAAACTCTGAAGTTGACAAGAAACGA
ACCAAATCTCCAAAATTGTTTGTACAAACCGTAAGAAATGGCATTAAACATGTACACTGTTTACCAGCTG
AAACAAATGTTTCATTTAAAAAATTCAATATTGAAGAATTCGGCAAGACATTGGAAAACAATTCTTATAA
ATTCCTAAAAGACACTGCAAACCATAAAAACGCTATGAGCTCTGTTGCTACTGATATGAGTTGTGATCAT
CTCAAGGGGAGAAGTAACGTTTTAGTATTCCAGCAGCCTGGCTTTAACTGCAGTTCCATTCCACATTCTT
CACACTCCATCATAAATCATCATGCTAGTATACACAATGAAGGTGATCAACCAAAAACTCCTGAGAATAT
ACCAAGTAAAGAACCAAAAGATGGATCTCCCGTTCAACCAAGTCTCTTATCGTTAATGAAAGATAGGAGA
TTAACATTGGAGCAAGTGGTAGCCATAGAGGCCCTGACTCAACTCTCAGAAGCCCCATCAGAGAATTCCT
CCCCATCAAAGTCAGAGAAGGATGAGGAATCAGAGCAGAGAACAGCCAGTTTGCTTAATAGCTGCAAAGC
TATCCTCTACACTGTAAGAAAAGACCTCCAAGACCCAAACTTACAGGGAGAGCCACCAAAACTTAATCAC
TGTCCATCTTTGGAAAAACAAAGTTCATGCAACACGGTGGTTTTCAATGGGCAAACTACTACCCTTTCCA
ACTCACATATCAACTCAGCTACTAACCAAGCATCCACAAAGTCACATGAATATTCAAAAGTCACAAATTC
ATTATCTCTTTTTATACCAAAATCAAATTCATCCAAGATTGACACCAATAAAAGTATTGCTCAAGGGATA
ATTACTCTTGACAATTGTTCCAATGATTTGCATCAGTTGCCACCAAGAAATAATGAAGTGGAGTATTGCA
ACCAGTTACTGGACAGCAGCAAAAAATTGGACTCAGATGATCTATCATGTCAGGATGCAACCCATACCCA
AATTGAGGAAGATGTTGCAACACAGTTGACACAACTTGCTTCGATAATTAAGATCAATTATATAAAACCA
GAGGACAAAAAAGTTGAAAGTACACCAACAAGCCTTGTCACATGTAATGTACAGCAAAAATACAATCAGG
AGAAGGGCACAATGCAACAGAAACCACCTTCAAGTGTACACAATAATCATGGTTCATCATTAACAAAACA
AAAGAACCCAACCCAGAAAAAGACAAAATCCACCCCATCAAGAGATCGGCGGAAAAAGAAGCCCACAGTT
GTAAGTTATCAAGAAAATGATCGGCAGAAGTGGGAAAAGTTGTCCTATATGTATGGCACAATATGCGACA
TTTGGATAGCATCGAAATTTCAAAATTTTGGGCAATTTTGTCCACATGATTTTCCTACTGTATTTGGGAA
AATTTCTTCCTCGACCAAAATATGGAAACCACTGGCTCAAACGAGGTCCATTATGCAACCCAAAACAGTA
TTTCCACCACTCACTCAGATAAAATTACAGAGATATCCTGAATCAGCAGAGGAAAAGGTGAAGGTTGAAC
CATTGGATTCACTCAGCTTATTTCATCTTAAAACGGAATCCAACGGGAAGGCATTCACTGATAAAGCTTA
TAATTCTCAGGTACAGTTAACGGTGAATGCCAATCAGAAAGCCCATCCTTTGACCCAGCCCTCCTCTCCA
CCTAACCAGTGTGCTAACGTGATGGCAGGCGATGACCAAATACGGTTTCAGCAGGTTGTTAAGGAGCAAC
TCATGCATCAGAGACTGCCAACATTGCCTGGTATCTCTCATGAAACACCCTTACCGGAGTCAGCACTAAC
TCTCAGGAATGTAAATGTAGTGTGTTCAGGTGGAATTACAGTGGTTTCTACCAAAAGTGAAGAGGAAGTC
TGTTCATCCAGTTTTGGAACATCAGAATTTTCCACAGTGGACAGTGCACAGAAAAATTTTAATGATTATG
CCATGAACTTCTTTACTAACCCTACAAAAAACCTAGTGTCTATAACTAAAGATTCTGAACTGCCCACCTG
CAGCTGTCTTGATCGAGTTATACAAAAAGACAAAGGCCCATATTATACACACCTTGGGGCAGGACCAAGT
GTTGCTGCTGTCAGGGAAATCATGGAGAATAGGTATGGTCAAAAAGGAAACGCAATAAGGATAGAAATAG
TAGTGTACACCGGTAAAGAAGGGAAAAGCTCTCATGGGTGTCCAATTGCTAAGTGGGTTTTAAGAAGAAG
CAGTGATGAAGAAAAAGTTCTTTGTTTGGTCCGGCAGCGTACAGGCCACCACTGTCCAACTGCTGTGATG
GTGGTGCTCATCATGGTGTGGGATGGCATCCCTCTTCCAATGGCCGACCGGCTATACACAGAGCTCACAG
AGAATCTAAAGTCATACAATGGGCACCCTACCGACAGAAGATGCACCCTCAATGAAAATCGTACCTGTAC
ATGTCAAGGAATTGATCCAGAGACTTGTGGAGCTTCATTCTCTTTTGGCTGTTCATGGAGTATGTACTTT
AATGGCTGTAAGTTTGGTAGAAGCCCAAGCCCCAGAAGATTTAGAATTGATCCAAGCTCTCCCTTACATG
AAAAAAACCTTGAAGATAACTTACAGAGTTTGGCTACACGATTAGCTCCAATTTATAAGCAGTATGCTCC
AGTAGCTTACCAAAATCAGGTGGAATATGAAAATGTTGCCCGAGAATGTCGGCTTGGCAGCAAGGAAGGT
CGTCCCTTCTCTGGGGTCACTGCTTGCCTGGACTTCTGTGCTCATCCCCACAGGGACATTCACAACATGA
ATAATGGAAGCACTGTGGTTTGTACCTTAACTCGAGAAGATAACCGCTCTTTGGGTGTTATTCCTCAAGA
TGAGCAGCTCCATGTGCTACCTCTTTATAAGCTTTCAGACACAGATGAGTTTGGCTCCAAGGAAGGAATG
GAAGCCAAGATCAAATCTGGGGCCATCGAGGTCCTGGCACCCCGCCGCAAAAAAAGAACGTGTTTCACTC
AGCCTGTTCCCCGTTCTGGAAAGAAGAGGGCTGCGATGATGACAGAGGTTCTTGCACATAAGATAAGGGC
AGTGGAAAAGAAACCTATTCCCCGAATCAAGCGGAAGAATAACTCAACAACAACAAACAACAGTAAGCCT
TCGTCACTGCCAACCTTAGGGAGTAACACTGAGACCGTGCAACCTGAAGTAAAAAGTGAAACCGAACCCC
ATTTTATCTTAAAAAGTTCAGACAACACTAAAACTTATTCGCTGATGCCATCCGCTCCTCACCCAGTGAA
AGAGGCATCTCCAGGCTTCTCCTGGTCCCCGAAGACTGCTTCAGCCACACCAGCTCCACTGAAGAATGAC
GCAACAGCCTCATGCGGGTTTTCAGAAAGAAGCAGCACTCCCCACTGTACGATGCCTTCGGGAAGACTCA
GTGGTGCCAATGCAGCTGCTGCTGATGGCCCTGGCATTTCACAGCTTGGCGAAGTGGCTCCTCTCCCCAC
CCTGTCTGCTCCTGTGATGGAGCCCCTCATTAATTCTGAGCCTTCCACTGGTGTGACTGAGCCGCTAACG
CCTCATCAGCCAAACCACCAGCCCTCCTTCCTCACCTCTCCTCAAGACCTTGCCTCTTCTCCAATGGAAG
AAGATGAGCAGCATTCTGAAGCAGATGAGCCTCCATCAGACGAACCCCTATCTGATGACCCCCTGTCACC
TGCTGAGGAGAAATTGCCCCACATTGATGAGTATTGGTCAGACAGTGAGCACATCTTTTTGGATGCAAAT
ATTGGTGGGGTGGCCATCGCACCTGCTCACGGCTCGGTTTTGATTGAGTGTGCCCGGCGAGAGCTGCACG
CTACCACTCCTGTTGAGCACCCCAACCGTAATCATCCAACCCGCCTCTCCCTTGTCTTTTACCAGCACAA
AAACCTAAATAAGCCCCAACATGGTTTTGAACTAAACAAGATTAAGTTTGAGGCTAAAGAAGCTAAGAAT
AAGAAAATGAAGGCCTCAGAGCAAAAAGACCAGGCAGCTAATGAAGGTCCAGAACAGTCCTCTGAAGTAA
ATGAATTGAACCAAATTCCTTCTCATAAAGCATTAACATTAACCCATGACAATGTTGTCACCGTGTCCCC
TTATGCTCTCACACACGTTGCGGGGCCCTATAACCATTGGGTCTGATCTAGA
